>Addgene plasmid #17723 | pJC25R1+4stop | depositor full sequence | sequence record 8714 | Author sequence
AGCGCCGGTGATGCCGGCCACGATGCGTCCGGCGTAGAGGATCGAGATCTCGATCCCGCGAAATTAATAC
GACTCACTATAGGGGAATTGTGAGCGGATAACAATTCCCCTCTAGAAATAATTTTGTTTAACTTTAAGAA
GGAGATGTACATATGTCGGATTCAAACCAAGGCAACAATCAGCAAAACTACCAGCAATACAGCCAGAACG
GTAACCAACAACAAGGTAACAACAGATACCAAGGTTATCAAGCTTACAATGCTCAAGCCCAACCTGCAGG
TGGGTACTACCAAAATTACCAAGGTTATTCCGGATATCCACAAGGTGGAGGTACTTGGGGTCAACCCCAT
GGAGGAGGTTGGGGTCAACCCCATGGAGGAGGTTGGGGTCAACCCCATGGAGGTGGTTGGGGTCAACCAC
AAGGCGGCCGTGGAAATTACAAAAACTTCAACTACAATAACAATTTGCAAGGATATCAAGCTGGTTTCCA
ACCACAGTCTCAAGGTATGTCTTTGAACGACTTTCAAAAGCAACAAAAGCAGGCCGCTCCCAAACCAAAG
AAGACTTTGAAGCTTGTCTCCAGTTCCGGTATCAAGTTGGCCAATGCTACCAAGAAGGTTGGCACAAAAC
CTGCCGAATCTGATAAGAAAGAGGAAGAGAAGTCTGCTGAAACCAAAGAACCAACTAAAGAGCCAACAAA
GGTCGAAGAACCAGTTAAAAAGGAGGAGAAACCAGTCCAGACTGAAGAAAAGACGGAGGAAAAATCGGAA
CTTCCAAAGGTAGAAGACCTTAAAATCTCTGAATCAACACATAATACCAACAATGCCAATGTTACCAGTG
CTGATGCCTTGATCAAGGAACAGGAAGAAGAAGTGGATGACGAAGTTGTTAACGATTAAGGATCCCGAGC
TCGGGCCCTAGCTAACTGATCCGGCTGCTAACAAAGCCCAAAGGAAGCTGAGTTGGCTGCTGCCACCGCT
GAGCAATAACTAGCATAACCCCTTGGGGCCTCTAAACGGGTCTTGAGGGGTTTTTTGCTGAAAGGAGGAA
CTATAGATAATTCTTCTTGAAGACGAAAGGGCCTCGTGATACGCCTATTTTTATAGGTTAATGTCATGAT
AATAATGGTTTCTTAGACGTCAGGTGGCACTTTTCGGGGAAATGTGCGCGGAACCCCTATTTGTTTATTT
TTCTAAATACATTCAAATATGTATCCGCTCATGAGACAATAACCCTGATAAATGCTTCAATAATATTGAA
AAAGGAAGAGTATGAGTATTCAACATTTCCGTGTCGCCCTTATTCCCTTTTTTGCGGCATTTTGCCTTCC
TGTTTTTGCTCACCCAGAAACGCTGGTGAAAGTAAAAGATGCTGAAGATCAGTTGGGTGCACGAGTGGGT
TACATCGAACTGGATCTCAACAGCGGTAAGATCCTTGAGAGTTTTCGCCCCGAAGAACGTTTTCCAATGA
TGAGCACTTTTAAAGTTCTGCTATGTGGCGCGGTATTATCCCGTGTTGACGCCGGGCAAGAGCAACTCGG
TCGCCGCATACACTATTCTCAGAATGACTTGGTTGAGTACTCACCAGTCACAGAAAAGCATCTTACGGAT
GGCATGACAGTAAGAGAATTATGCAGTGCTGCCATAAGCATGAGTGATAACACTGCGGCCAACTTACTTC
TGACAACGATCGGAGGACCGAAGGAGCTAACCGCTTTTTTTCACAACATGGGGGATCATGTAACTCGCCT
TGATCGTTGGGAACCGGAGCTGAATGAAGCCATACCAAACGACGAGCGTGACACCACGATGCCTGTAGCA
ATGGCAACAACGTTGCGCAAACTATTAACTGGCGAACTACTTACTCTAGCTTCCCGGCAACAATTAATAG
ACTGGATGGAGGCGGATAAAGTTGCAGGACCACTTCTGCGCTCGGCCCTTCCGGCTGGCTGGTTTATTGC
TGATAAATCTGGAGCCGGTGAGCGTGGGTCTCGCGGTATCATTGCAGCACTGGGGCCAGATGGTAAGCCC
TCCCGTATCGTAGTTATCTACACGACGGGCAGTCAGGCAACTATGGATGAACGAAATAGACAGATCGCTG
AGATAGGTGCCTCACTGATTAAGCATTGGTAACTGTCAGACCAAGTTTACTCATATATACTTTAGATTGA
TTTAAAACTTCATTTTTAATTTAAAAGGATCTAGGTGAAGATCCTTTTTGATAATCTCATGACCAAAATC
CCTTAACGTGAGTTTTCGTTCCACTGAGCGTCAGACCCCGTAGAAAAGATCAAAGGATCTTCTTGAGATC
CTTTTTTTCTGCGCGTAATCTGCTGCTTGCAAACAAAAAAACCACCGCTACCAGCGGTGGTTTGTTTGCC
GGATCAAGAGCTACCAACTCTTTTTCCGAAGGTAACTGGCTTCAGCAGAGCGCAGATACCAAATACTGTC
CTTCTAGTGTAGCCGTAGTTAGGCCACCACTTCAAGAACTCTGTAGCACCGCCTACATACCTCGCTCTGC
TAATCCTGTTACCAGTGGCTGCTGCCAGTGGCGATAAGTCGTGTCTTACCGGGTTGGACTCAAGACGATA
GTTACCGGATAAGGCGCAGCGGTCGGGCTGAACGGGGGGTTCGTGCACACAGCCCAGCTTGGAGCGAACG
ACCTACACCGAACTGAGATACCTACAGCGTGAGCATTGAGAAAGCGCCACGCTTCCCGAAGGGAGAAAGG
CGGACAGGTATCCGGTAAGCGGCAGGGTCGGAACAGGAGAGCGCACGAGGGAGCTTCCAGGGGGGAACGC
CTGGTATCTTTATAGTCCTGTCGGGTTTCGCCACCTCTGACTTGAGCGTCGATTTTTGTGATGCTCGTCA
GGGGGGCCGAGCCTATGGAAAAACGCCAGCAACGCGGCCTTTTTACGGTTCCTGGCCTTTTGCTGGCCTT
TTGCTCACATGTTCTTTCCTGCGTTATCCCCTGATTCTGTGGATAACCGTATTACCGCCTTTGAGTGAGC
TGATACCGCTCGCCGCAGCCGAACGACCGAGCGCAGCGAGTCAGTGAGCGAGGAAGCGGAAG
Features (pLannotate 1.2.2; 10 found; start..end, strand, type, name):
      2..43      -  CDS            TcR (fragment): tetracycline efflux protein; tet; confers resistance to tetracycline
     65..83      +  promoter       T7 promoter: promoter for bacteriophage T7 RNA polymerase
     84..108     +  protein_bind   lac operator: The lac repressor binds to the lac operator to inhibit transcription in E. coli. This inhibition can be relieved by adding lactose or isopropyl-β-D-thiogalactopyranoside (IPTG). lac repressor encoded by lacI
    123..145     +  RBS            RBS: efficient ribosome binding site from bacteriophage T7 gene 10 (Olins and Rangwala, 1989)
    153..896     +  CDS            SUP35 (fragment): ERF3_YEAST - Also known as GST1, PNM2, SAL3, SUF12, SUP2. Experimental evidence at protein level: Swiss-Prot protein existence level 1. Involved in translation termination. Stimulates the activity of ERF1. Binds guanine nucleotides. Recruited by polyadenylate-binding protein PAB1 to poly(A)-tails of mRNAs. Interaction with PAB1 is also required for regulation of normal mRNA decay through translation termination-coupled poly(A) shortening. From Saccharomyces cerevisiae (strain ATCC 204508 / S288c) (Baker's yeast).
    934..982     +  CDS            SET1 (fragment): solubility-enhancement tag derived from T7 phage gene 10B
    990..1037    +  terminator     T7 terminator: transcription terminator for bacteriophage T7 RNA polymerase
   1167..1271    +  promoter       AmpR promoter: bla
   1272..2132    +  CDS            AmpR: β-lactamase; bla; confers resistance to ampicillin, carbenicillin, and related antibiotics
   2303..2891    +  rep_origin     ori: high-copy-number ColE1/pMB1/pBR322/pUC origin of replication
