[The description below was written by a language model from this plasmid's Addgene catalogue record and pLannotate feature annotations shown in this document.]
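Description:
pJC25R1+4stop is a small, high-copy bacterial expression plasmid built on the pJC25 backbone for producing a variant of the prion-determining NM region of Saccharomyces cerevisiae Sup35 in E. coli. It replicates from a ColE1/pUC-type origin and is selected with ampicillin through a β-lactamase gene driven by its own promoter. A short remnant of a tetracycline resistance gene lies at one edge of the annotated sequence; it is only a fragment and presumably a non-functional leftover of the vector's ancestry.

The expression cassette follows the familiar T7 layout. A T7 promoter is followed directly by a lac operator, so transcription depends on T7 RNA polymerase and is held in check by lac repressor until induced with IPTG or lactose. A strong T7 gene 10 ribosome binding site precedes the open reading frame, and a T7 terminator closes the unit. The roughly 800 bp insert, recorded as cloned between NdeI and BamHI, is annotated as a SUP35 fragment and is described as the NM region with a stop codon placed after the codon for amino acid 253. The names "Sup35R1+4" and "Sup35+1 PrP repeat" point to a chimera in which the Sup35 oligopeptide repeat region has been altered with a PrP repeat, although the record does not spell out the exact arrangement. A short fragment matching a T7 gene 10B-derived solubility tag lies downstream of the insert; given the engineered stop codon it would not be expected to be translated onto the protein.

The associated publication examines how PrP repeats affect conformational conversion and amyloid assembly of chimeric yeast prions, consistent with use of this plasmid to make recombinant protein for in vitro studies.
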