Addgene plasmid #17723: pJC25R1+4stop
Depositing lab: Susan Lindquist. Depositing organization: Whitehead Institute for Biomedical Research. Publication: Probing the role of PrP repeats in conformational conversion and amyloid assembly of chimeric yeast prions. Dong J, Bloom JD, Goncharov V, Chattopadhyay M, Millhauser GL, Lynn DG, Scheibel T, Lindquist S. J Biol Chem. 2007 Nov 23. 282(47):34204-12. 10.1074/jbc.M704952200 PubMed 17893150.
Backbone
  Vector backbone: pJC25
  Backbone size w/o insert (bp): 2300
  Vector type: Bacterial Expression
Growth in bacteria
  Bacterial resistance: Ampicillin, 100 μg/mL
  Growth temperature: 37°C
  Growth strain: DH5alpha
  Copy number: High Copy
Gene/Insert
  Gene/Insert name: Sup35R1+4 (alt names: Sup35+1 PrP repeat; sup35)
  Species: S. cerevisiae (budding yeast)
  Insert size (bp): 800
  Mutation: E.coli expression plasmid for NM-region of Sup35 with stop-codon after codon for amino acid 253.
  Entrez Gene: SUP35 (a.k.a. YDR172W, GST1, PNM2, SAL3, SUF12, SUP2, SUP36)
  Cloning method: Restriction Enzyme; 5′ cloning site NdeI (unknown if destroyed); 3′ cloning site BamHI (unknown if destroyed)
  Sequencing primers: 5′ n/a
Terms and licenses: Academic/Nonprofit Terms; Industry Terms: Not Available to Industry
How to cite: pJC25R1+4stop was a gift from Susan Lindquist (Addgene plasmid # 17723 ; http://n2t.net/addgene:17723 ; RRID:Addgene_17723)
