>Addgene plasmid #17723 | pJC25R1+4stop | addgene partial sequence | sequence record 23651 | 17723 with T7
TGAGGNATTCCCTCTGAATATTTTGTTTACTTTAAGAAGGAGATATACATATGTCGGATTCAAACCAAGG
CAACAATCAGCAAAACTACCAGCAATACAGCCAGAACGGTAACCAACAACAAGGTAACAACAGATACCAA
GGTTATCAAGCTTACAATGCTCAAGCCCAACCTGCAGGTGGGTACTACCAAAATTACCAAGGTTATTCCG
GATATCCACAAGGTGGAGGTACTTGGGGTCAACCCCATGGAGGAGGTTGGGGTCAACCCCATGGAGGAGG
TTGGGGTCAACCCCATGGAGGTGGTTGGGGTCAACCACAAGGCGGCCGTGGAAATTACAAAAACTTCAAC
TACAATAACAATTTGCAAGGATATCAAGCTGGTTTCCAACCACAGTCTCAAGGTATGTCTTTGAACGACT
TTCAAAAGCAACAAAAGCAGGCCGCTCCCAAACCAAAGAAGACTTTGAAGCTTGTCTCCAGTTCCGGTAT
CAAGTTGGCCAATGCTACCAAGAAGGTTGGCACAAAACCTGCCGAATCTGATAAGAAAGAGGAAGAGAAG
TCTGCTGAAACCAAAGAACCAACTAAAGAGCCAACAAAGGTCGAAGAACCAGTTAAAAAGGAGGAGAAAC
CAGTCCAGACTGAAGAAAAGACGGAGGAAAAATCGGAACTTCCAAAGGTAGAAGACCTTAAAATCTCTGA
ATCANCACATAATACNACAATGCCGATGTTACNGTGCTGATGCTGTGTTCAGGAACGG
